>Addgene plasmid #227165 | pCS2+8-CYP2A6-flag-tev-his | addgene full sequence | sequence record 459060 | Addgene NGS Result
CGCCATTCTGCCTGGGGACGTCGGAGCAAGCTTGATTTAGGTGACACTATAGAATACAAGCTACTTGTTC
TTTTTGCAGGATCCACTAGTGGCGCGCCATTAATTAAAGGCCGGCCAGCGATCGCCGGACCCACCATGCT
GGCCTCAGGGATGCTTCTGGTGGCCTTGCTGGTCTGCCTGACTGTGATGGTCTTGATGTCTGTTTGGCAG
CAGAGGAAGAGCAAGGGGAAGCTGCCTCCGGGACCCACCCCATTGCCCTTCATTGGAAACTACCTGCAAC
TGAACACAGAGCAGATGTACAACTCCCTCATGAAGATCAGTGAGCGCTATGGCCCCGTGTTCACCATTCA
CTTGGGGCCCCGGCGGGTCGTGGTGCTGTGTGGACATGATGCCGTCAGGGAGGCTCTGGTGGACCAGGCT
GAGGAGTTCAGCGGGCGAGGCGAGCAAGCCACCTTCGACTGGGTCTTCAAAGGCTATGGCGTGGTATTCA
GCAACGGGGAGCGCGCCAAGCAGCTCCGGCGCTTCTCCATCGCCACCCTGCGGGACTTCGGGGTGGGCAA
GCGAGGCATCGAGGAGCGCATCCAGGAGGAGGCGGGCTTCCTCATCGACGCCCTCCGGGGCACTGGCGGC
GCCAATATCGATCCCACCTTCTTCCTGAGCCGCACAGTCTCCAATGTCATCAGCTCCATTGTCTTTGGGG
ACCGCTTTGACTATAAGGACAAAGAGTTCCTGTCACTGTTGCGCATGATGCTAGGAATCTTCCAGTTCAC
GTCAACCTCCACGGGGCAGCTCTATGAGATGTTCTCTTCGGTGATGAAACACCTGCCAGGACCACAGCAA
CAGGCCTTTCAGTTGCTGCAAGGGCTGGAGGACTTCATAGCCAAGAAGGTGGAGCACAACCAGCGTACGC
TGGATCCCAATTCCCCACGGGACTTCATTGACTCCTTTCTCATCCGCATGCAGGAGGAGGAGAAGAACCC
CAACACGGAGTTCTACTTGAAAAACCTGGTGATGACCACGTTGAACCTCTTCATTGGGGGCACCGAGACC
GTCAGCACCACCCTGCGCTATGGCTTCTTGCTGCTCATGAAGCACCCAGAGGTGGAGGCCAAGGTCCATG
AGGAGATTGACAGAGTGATCGGCAAGAACCGGCAGCCCAAGTTTGAGGACCGGGCCAAGATGCCCTACAT
GGAGGCAGTGATCCACGAGATCCAAAGATTTGGAGACGTGATCCCCATGAGTTTGGCCCGCAGAGTCAAA
AAGGACACCAAGTTTCGGGATTTCTTCCTCCCTAAGGGCACCGAAGTGTACCCTATGCTGGGCTCTGTGC
TGAGAGACCCCAGTTTCTTCTCCAACCCCCAGGACTTCAATCCCCAGCATTTCCTGAATGAGAAGGGGCA
GTTTAAGAAGAGTGATGCTTTTGTGCCCTTTTCCATCGGAAAGCGGAACTGTTTCGGAGAAGGCCTGGCC
AGAATGGAGCTCTTTCTCTTCTTCACCACCGTCATGCAGAACTTCCGCCTCAAGTCCTCCCAGTCACCTA
AGGACATTGACGTGTCCCCCAAACACGTGGGCTTTGCCACGATCCCACGAAACTACACCATGAGCTTCCT
GCCCCGCTCAGGGGATTATAAAGACGATGACGACAAGTCAGGGGAAAACTTGTATTTCCAGGGCGGCAGC
AGCCATCATCATCATCATCATGGGTCAGGGTAATAATCGAATTCAAGGCCTCTCGAGCCTCTAGAACTAT
AGTGAGTCGTATTACGTAGATCCAGACATGATAAGATACATTGATGAGTTTGGACAAACCACAACTAGAA
TGCAGTGAAAAAAATGCTTTATTTGTGAAATTTGTGATGCTATTGCTTTATTTGTAACCATTATAAGCTG
CAATAAACAAGTTAACAACAACAATTGCATTCATTTTATGTTTCAGGTTCAGGGGGAGGTGTGGGAGGTT
TTTTAATTCGCGGCCGCGGCGCCAATGCATTGGGCCCGGTACCCAGCTTTTGTTCCCTTTAGTGAGGGTT
AATTGCGCGCTTGGCGTAATCATGGTCATAGCTGTTTCCTGTGTGAAATTGTTATCCGCTCACAATTCCA
CACAACATACGAGCCGGGAGCATAAAGTGTAAAGCCTGGGGTGCCTAATGAGTGAGCTAACTCACATTAA
TTGCGTTGCGCTCACTGCCCGCTTTCCAGTCGGGAAACCTGTCGTGCCAGCTGCATTAATGAATCGGCCA
ACGCGCGGGGAGAGGCGGTTTGCGTATTGGGCGCTCTTCCGCTTCCTCGCTCACTGACTCGCTGCGCTCG
GTCGTTCGGCTGCGGCGAGCGGTATCAGCTCACTCAAAGGCGGTAATACGGTTATCCACAGAATCAGGGG
ATAACGCAGGAAAGAACATGTGAGCAAAAGGCCAGCAAAAGGCCAGGAACCGTAAAAAGGCCGCGTTGCT
GGCGTTTTTCCATAGGCTCCGCCCCCCTGACGAGCATCACAAAAATCGACGCTCAAGTCAGAGGTGGCGA
AACCCGACAGGACTATAAAGATACCAGGCGTTTCCCCCTGGAAGCTCCCTCGTGCGCTCTCCTGTTCCGA
CCCTGCCGCTTACCGGATACCTGTCCGCCTTTCTCCCTTCGGGAAGCGTGGCGCTTTCTCATAGCTCACG
CTGTAGGTATCTCAGTTCGGTGTAGGTCGTTCGCTCCAAGCTGGGCTGTGTGCACGAACCCCCCGTTCAG
CCCGACCGCTGCGCCTTATCCGGTAACTATCGTCTTGAGTCCAACCCGGTAAGACACGACTTATCGCCAC
TGGCAGCAGCCACTGGTAACAGGATTAGCAGAGCGAGGTATGTAGGCGGTGCTACAGAGTTCTTGAAGTG
GTGGCCTAACTACGGCTACACTAGAAGAACAGTATTTGGTATCTGCGCTCTGCTGAAGCCAGTTACCTTC
GGAAAAAGAGTTGGTAGCTCTTGATCCGGCAAACAAACCACCGCTGGTAGCGGTGGTTTTTTTGTTTGCA
AGCAGCAGATTACGCGCAGAAAAAAAGGATCTCAAGAAGATCCTTTGATCTTTTCTACGGGGTCTGACGC
TCAGTGGAACGAAAACTCACGTTAAGGGATTTTGGTCATGAGATTATCAAAAAGGATCTTCACCTAGATC
CTTTTAAATTAAAAATGAAGTTTTAAATCAATCTAAAGTATATATGAGTAAACTTGGTCTGACAGTTACC
AATGCTTAATCAGTGAGGCACCTATCTCAGCGATCTGTCTATTTCGTTCATCCATAGTTGCCTGACTCCC
CGTCGTGTAGATAACTACGATACGGGAGGGCTTACCATCTGGCCCCAGTGCTGCAATGATACCGCGAGAC
CCACGCTCACCGGCTCCAGATTTATCAGCAATAAACCAGCCAGCCGGAAGGGCCGAGCGCAGAAGTGGTC
CTGCAACTTTATCCGCCTCCATCCAGTCTATTAATTGTTGCCGGGAAGCTAGAGTAAGTAGTTCGCCAGT
TAATAGTTTGCGCAACGTTGTTGCCATTGCTACAGGCATCGTGGTGTCACGCTCGTCGTTTGGTATGGCT
TCATTCAGCTCCGGTTCCCAACGATCAAGGCGAGTTACATGATCCCCCATGTTGTGCAAAAAAGCGGTTA
GCTCCTTCGGTCCTCCGATCGTTGTCAGAAGTAAGTTGGCCGCAGTGTTATCACTCATGGTTATGGCAGC
ACTGCATAATTCTCTTACTGTCATGCCATCCGTAAGATGCTTTTCTGTGACTGGTGAGTACTCAACCAAG
TCATTCTGAGAATAGTGTATGCGGCGACCGAGTTGCTCTTGCCCGGCGTCAATACGGGATAATACCGCGC
CACATAGCAGAACTTTAAAAGTGCTCATCATTGGAAAACGTTCTTCGGGGCGAAAACTCTCAAGGATCTT
ACCGCTGTTGAGATCCAGTTCGATGTAACCCACTCGTGCACCCAACTGATCTTCAGCATCTTTTACTTTC
ACCAGCGTTTCTGGGTGAGCAAAAACAGGAAGGCAAAATGCCGCAAAAAAGGGAATAAGGGCGACACGGA
AATGTTGAATACTCATACTCTTCCTTTTTCAATATTATTGAAGCATTTATCAGGGTTATTGTCTCATGAG
CGGATACATATTTGAATGTATTTAGAAAAATAAACAAATAGGGGTTCCGCGCACATTTCCCCGAAAAGTG
CCACCTAAATTGTAAGCGTTAATATTTTGTTAAAATTCGCGTTAAATTTTTGTTAAATCAGCTCATTTTT
TAACCAATAGGCCGAAATCGGCAAAATCCCTTATAAATCAAAAGAATAGACCGAGATAGGGT
[37 nt withheld, positions 4333-4369]
AAAGAACGTGGACTCCAACGTCAAAGG
[49 nt withheld, positions 4397-4445]
T
[91 nt withheld, positions 4447-4537]
G
[124 nt withheld, positions 4539-4662]
CCCATTCGCCATTCAGGCTGCGCAACTGTTGGGAAGGGCGATCGGTGCGGGCCTCTTCGCTATTACGCCA
GTCGACCGCCAATTCAATATGGCGTATATGGACTCATGCCAATTCAATATGGTGGATCTGGACCTGTGCC
AATTCAATATGGCGTATATGGACTCGTGCCAATTCAATATGGTGGATCTGGACCCCAGCCAATTCAATAT
GGCGGACTTGGCACCATGCCAATTCAATATGGCGGACCTGGCACTGTGCCAACTGGGGAGGGGTCTACTT
GGCACGGTGCCAAGTTTGAGGAGGGGTCTTGGCCCTGTGCCAAGTCCGCCATATTGAATTGGCATGGTGC
CAATAATGGCGGCCATATTGGCTATATGCCAGGATCAATATATAGGCAATATCCAATATGGCCCTATGCC
AATATGGCTATTGGCCAGGTTCAATACTATGTATTGGCCCTATGCCATATAGTATTCCATATATGGGTTT
TCCTATTGACGTAGATAGCCCCTCCCAATGGGCGGTCCCATATACCATATATGGGGCTTCCTAATACCGC
CCATAGCCACTCCCCCATTGACGTCAATGGTCTCTATATATGGTCTTTCCTATTGACGTCATATGGGCGG
TCCTATTGACGTATATGGCGCCTCCCCCATTGACGTCAATTACGGTAAATGGCCCGCCTGGCTCAATGCC
CATTGACGTCAATAGGACCACCCACCATTGACGTCAATGGGATGGCTCATTGCCCATTCATATCCGTTCT
CACGCCCCCTATTGACGTCAATGACGGTAAATGGCCCACTTGGCAGTACATCAATATCTATTAATAGTAA
CTTGGCAAGTACATTACTATTGGAAGTACGCCAGGGTACATTGGCAGTACTCCCATTGACGTCAATGGCG
GTAAATGGCCCGCGATGGCTGCCAAGTACATCCCCATTGACGTCAATGGGGAGGGGCAATGACGCAAATG
GGCGTTCCATTGACGTAAATGGGCGGTAGGCGTGCCTAATGGGAGGTCTATATAAGCAATGCTCGTTTAG
GGAAC
Features (pLannotate 1.2.2; 16 found; start..end, strand, type, name):
     35..53      +  promoter       SP6 promoter: promoter for bacteriophage SP6 RNA polymerase
    136..1617    +  CDS            CYP2A6: CP2A6_HUMAN - Also known as CYP2A3. Experimental evidence at protein level: Swiss-Prot protein existence level 1. Exhibits a high coumarin 7-hydroxylase activity. Can act in the hydroxylation of the anti-cancer drugs cyclophosphamide and ifosphamide. Competent in the metabolic activation of aflatoxin B1. Constitutes the major nicotine C-oxidase. Acts as a 1,4-cineole 2-exo- monooxygenase. Possesses low phenacetin O-deethylation activity. From Homo sapiens (Human).
   1684..1703    +  CDS            capTEV™ (fragment): composite tag for in vivo biotinylation, TEV protease cleavage, and 6xHis tagging
   1747..1764    -  promoter       T7 promoter (fragment): promoter for bacteriophage T7 RNA polymerase
   1769..1903    -  polyA_signal   SV40 poly(A) signal: SV40 polyadenylation signal
   2016..2034    -  promoter       T3 promoter: promoter for bacteriophage T3 RNA polymerase
   2079..2095    -  protein_bind   lac operator: The lac repressor binds to the lac operator to inhibit transcription in E. coli. This inhibition can be relieved by adding lactose or isopropyl-β-D-thiogalactopyranoside (IPTG). lac repressor encoded by lacI
   2103..2133    -  promoter       lac promoter: promoter for the E. coli lac operon
   2148..2169    -  protein_bind   CAP binding site: CAP binding activates transcription in the presence of cAMP. E. coli catabolite activator protein
   2182..2274    -  CDS            lacI (fragment): lac repressor; lacI; The lac repressor binds to the lac operator to inhibit transcription in E. coli. This inhibition can be relieved by adding lactose or isopropyl-β-D-thiogalactopyranoside (IPTG).
   2457..3045    -  rep_origin     ori: high-copy-number ColE1/pMB1/pBR322/pUC origin of replication
   3216..4076    -  CDS            AmpR: β-lactamase; bla; confers resistance to ampicillin, carbenicillin, and related antibiotics
   4077..4181    -  promoter       AmpR promoter: bla
   4234..4662    -  rep_origin     f1 ori (sequence partly withheld): f1 bacteriophage origin of replication; arrow indicates direction of (+) strand synthesis
   4667..4733    -  CDS            lacZα (fragment): LacZα fragment of β-galactosidase; lacZ fragment
   4740..5717    +  promoter       CMV IE94 promoter: enhancer/promoter region of simian cytomegalovirus major immediate early transcription unit IE94
