[The description below was written by a language model from this plasmid's Addgene catalogue record and pLannotate feature annotations shown in this document.]
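Description:
pCS2+8-CYP2A6-flag-tev-his is a mammalian expression plasmid of about 5.7 kb built on the pCS2+8 backbone and carrying the human cytochrome P450 2A6 (CYP2A6) coding sequence. It is maintained in E. coli through a high-copy ColE1/pUC-type origin and selected with ampicillin via the β-lactamase gene and its native promoter. An f1 phage origin is also present, along with remnants of lac sequences (lac promoter and operator, CAP site, lacZα and lacI fragments) inherited from the parental cloning vector.

The CYP2A6 open reading frame sits downstream of the simian cytomegalovirus IE94 enhancer/promoter, which drives strong constitutive transcription in mammalian cells, and an SV40 polyadenylation signal lies downstream of the cassette for transcript processing. An SP6 promoter lies between the CMV element and the coding sequence, so the same cassette can in principle be used as a template for in vitro transcription of sense RNA; T7 (partial) and T3 promoters lie downstream in the opposite orientation. According to the catalogue entry and the construct name, the enzyme is fused at its C terminus to a Flag epitope, a TEV protease cleavage site and a His6 tag. The automated annotation does not mark these individually, detecting only a short fragment matching a composite TEV/His tag just after the CYP2A6 sequence. This arrangement allows immunodetection or affinity capture through Flag or nickel-based purification through His6, and the name suggests that TEV cleavage would remove the His tag.

The stated purpose is overexpression of CYP2A6 in mammalian cells and its subsequent purification. The insert was introduced by ligation-independent cloning.
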