Addgene plasmid #227165: pCS2+8-CYP2A6-flag-tev-his
Purpose: For overexpression of CYP2A6 in mammalian cells and purification.
Depositing lab: Yimon Aye. Depositing organization: Swiss Federal Institute of Technology (EPFL). Publication: Organ-specific electrophile responsivity mapping in live C. elegans. Liu J, Kulkarni A, Gao YQ, Urul DA, Hamelin R, Novotny BA, Long MJC, Aye Y. Cell. 2024 Dec 26;187(26):7450-7469.e29. doi: 10.1016/j.cell.2024.10.014. Epub 2024 Nov 5. PubMed 39504959.
Backbone
  Vector backbone: pCS2+8
  Backbone size w/o insert (bp): 4134
  Total vector size (bp): 5720
  Vector type: Mammalian Expression
Growth in bacteria
  Bacterial resistance: Ampicillin, 100 μg/mL
  Growth temperature: 37°C
  Growth strain: DH5alpha
  Copy number: High Copy
Gene/Insert
  Gene/Insert name: CYP2A6 (alt name: Cytochrome P450 2A6)
  Species: H. sapiens (human)
  GenBank ID: NM_000762.6
  Entrez Gene: CYP2A6 (a.k.a. CPA6, CYP2A, CYP2A3, CYPIIA6, P450C2A, P450PB)
  Promoter: CMV and SP6
  Tag / fusion protein: Flag (C terminal on insert); His6 (C terminal on insert)
  Cloning method: Ligation Independent Cloning
  Sequencing primers: 5′ CMV forward or SP6 forward; 3′ M13 reverse
Terms and licenses: Academic/Nonprofit Terms; Industry Terms: Not Available to Industry
How to cite: pCS2+8-CYP2A6-flag-tev-his was a gift from Yimon Aye (Addgene plasmid # 227165 ; http://n2t.net/addgene:227165 ; RRID:Addgene_227165)
